>Addgene plasmid #136595 | OSCA2.3 | addgene full sequence | sequence record 273671 | Addgene NGS Result
CGTTACATAACTTACGGTAAATGGCCCGCCTGGCTGACCGCCCAACGACCCCCGCCCATTGACGTCAATA
ATGACGTATGTTCCCATAGTAACGCCAATAGGGACTTTCCATTGACGTCAATGGGTGGAGTATTTACGGT
AAACTGCCCACTTGGCAGTACATCAAGTGTATCATATGCCAAGTACGCCCCCTATTGACGTCAATGACGG
TAAATGGCCCGCCTGGCATTATGCCCAGTACATGACCTTATGGGACTTTCCTACTTGGCAGTACATCTAC
GTATTAGTCATCGCTATTACCATGGTGATGCGGTTTTGGCAGTACATCAATGGGCGTGGATAGCGGTTTG
ACTCACGGGGATTTCCAAGTCTCCACCCCATTGACGTCAATGGGAGTTTGTTTTGGCACCAAAATCAACG
GGACTTTCCAAAATGTCGTAACAACTCCGCCCCATTGACGCAAATGGGCGGTAGGCGTGTACGGTGGGAG
GTCTATATAAGCAGAGCTGGTTTAGTGAACCGTCAGATCCGCTAGCGCTACCGGACTCAGATCTCGAGCT
CAAGCTTCGAATTCATGTTATTAAGCGCCTTATTAACAAGCGTGGGAATTAATTTAGGTTTATGCTTTCT
GTTCTTCACACTGTACAGCATTTTACGTAAACAGCCCAGCAACGTGACAGTGTATGGCCCTAGACTGGTG
AAGAAGGACGGCAAGAGCCAGCAAAGCAACGAGTTCAATTTAGAGAGATTATTACCTACCGCCGGCTGGG
TGAAGAGAGCCCTCGAGCCTACCAACGACGAAATTCTGTCCAATTTAGGCCTCGATGCTTTAGTCTTCAT
CAGAGTCTTCGTGTTCTCCATTCGTGTGTTTAGCTTCGCCAGCGTCGTGGGCATCTTCATTCTGCTGCCC
GTGAACTACATGGGCACCGAGTTTGAGGAGTTTTTCGATCTCCCTAAGAAGTCCATGGATAATTTCTCCA
TTAGCAATGTCAACGATGGAAGCAATAAGCTGTGGATTCATTTCTGCGCCATCTACATTTTCACCGCCGT
CGTCTGCAGCTTATTATATTACGAACATAAGTACATTTTAACCAAGAGGATCGCCCATCTCTACTCCAGC
AAGCCCCAGCCTCAAGAGTTTACAGTGCTGGTGAGCGGCGTGCCTCTGGTCTCCGGCAATAGCATCTCCG
AGACCGTGGAGAACTTCTTCAGAGAATACCATAGCTCCTCCTATTTATCCCACATCGTCGTGCACAGAAC
CGACAAACTCAAGGTGCTGATGAACGACGCCGAGAAGCTGTACAAGAAGCTGACTCGTGTGAAGAGCGGC
TCCATCTCTCGTCAAAAGAGCAGATGGGGCGGATTTCTGGGCATGTTCGGCAACAACGTGGATGTGGTCG
ACCACTATCAGAAGAAACTCGACAAGCTCGAGGACGATATGAGGCTCAAGCAGTCTTTACTGGCTGGCGA
AGAGGTGCCCGCTGCCTTCGTGTCCTTCAGAACAAGACACGGCGCTGCCATCGCCACCAACATCCAACAA
GGTATTGACCCCACACAGTGGCTGACCGAGGCTGCTCCCGAACCCGAAGATGTGCATTGGCCTTTCTTCA
CAGCCTCCTTCGTGAGGAGGTGGATCAGCAATGTGGTGGTGCTCGTGGCCTTCGTCGCTCTGCTGATCCT
CTACATCGTGCCCGTTGTGCTGGTGCAAGGTTTAGCCAATTTACATCAGCTCGAGACTTGGTTCCCCTTT
CTGAAGGGCATCCTCAACATGAAGATCGTGTCCCAAGTTATCACCGGCTATTTACCTTCTTTAATCTTCC
AGCTGTTCCTCCTCATCGTGCCTCCCATTATGCTGCTCCTCTCCAGCATGCAAGGTTTCATTAGCCACTC
CCAGATCGAGAAGTCCGCTTGCATCAAATTATTAATCTTCACCGTGTGGAACTCTTTCTTCGCCAATGTT
TTATCCGGCTCCGCTCTGTACAGAGTGAATGTGTTTTTAGAGCCCAAGACCATTCCTAGAGTTTTAGCCG
CTGCTGTGCCCGCTCAAGCCTCCTTCTTCGTGAGCTATGTGGTGACAAGCGGATGGACCGGTTTAAGCAG
CGAGATTTTAAGGCTGGTCCCCCTCCTCTGGAGCTTTATTACCAAACTCTTCGGCAAGGAGGATGACAAG
GAGTTCGAGGTCCCCTCCACCCCCTTCTGCCAAGAAATCCCCCGTATTTTATTCTTCGGTTTACTGGGAA
TCACCTACTTTTTCCTCTCCCCTTTAATTCTCCCCTTCTTATTAGTGTACTACTGCCTCGGATACATTAT
CTATCGTAACCAGCTGCTGAACGTGTACGCCGCTAAGTACGAGACCGGCGGAAAATTCTGGCCCATCGTG
CACAGCTATACCATCTTCTCCCTCGTGCTGATGCATATCATTGCCGTCGGTTTATTTGGTTTAAAGGAGC
TCCCCGTCGCCTCCTCTTTAACCATCCCTCTGCCCGTCCTCACCGTGCTCTTCAGCATCTACTGCCAGAG
GAGATTCCTCCCTAACTTCAAATCCTACCCTACCCAGTGCCTCGTGAACAAGGACAAAGCCGACGAGAGG
GAGCAGAATATGAGCGAGTTCTACAGCGAGCTGGTCGTGGCCTATAGGGACCCCGCTTTAAGCGCCAGCC
AAGATTCTCGTGACATCTCCCCCTGAGGATCCGCCCCTCTCCCTCCCCCCCCCCTAACGTTACTGGCCGA
AGCCGCTTGGAATAAGGCCGGTGTGCGTTTGTCTATATGTTATTTTCCACCATATTGCCGTCTTTTGGCA
ATGTGAGGGCCCGGAAACCTGGCCCTGTCTTCTTGACGAGCATTCCTAGGGGTCTTTCCCCTCTCGCCAA
AGGAATGCAAGGTCTGTTGAATGTCGTGAAGGAAGCAGTTCCTCTGGAAGCTTCTTGAAGACAAACAACG
TCTGTAGCGACCCTTTGCAGGCAGCGGAACCCCCCACCTGGCGACAGGTGCCTCTGCGGCCAAAAGCCAC
GTGTATAAGATACACCTGCAAAGGCGGCACAACCCCAGTGCCACGTTGTGAGTTGGATAGTTGTGGAAAG
AGTCAAATGGCTCTCCTCAAGCGTATTCAACAAGGGGCTGAAGGATGCCCAGAAGGTACCCCATTGTATG
GGATCTGATCTGGGGCCTCGGTACACATGCTTTACATGTGTTTAGTCGAGGTTAAAAAAACGTCTAGGCC
CCCCGAACCACGGGGACGTGGTTTTCCTTTGAAAAACACGATGATAATATGGCCACAACCATGGTGAGCA
AGGGCGAGGAGGATAACATGGCCATCATCAAGGAGTTCATGCGCTTCAAGGTGCACATGGAGGGCTCCGT
GAACGGCCACGAGTTCGAGATCGAGGGCGAGGGCGAGGGCCGCCCCTACGAGGGCACCCAGACCGCCAAG
CTGAAGGTGACCAAGGGTGGCCCCCTGCCCTTCGCCTGGGACATCCTGTCCCCTCAGTTCATGTACGGCT
CCAAGGCCTACGTGAAGCACCCCGCCGACATCCCCGACTACTTGAAGCTGTCCTTCCCCGAGGGCTTCAA
GTGGGAGCGCGTGATGAACTTCGAGGACGGCGGCGTGGTGACCGTGACCCAGGACTCCTCCCTGCAGGAC
GGCGAGTTCATCTACAAGGTGAAGCTGCGCGGCACCAACTTCCCCTCCGACGGCCCCGTAATGCAGAAGA
AGACCATGGGCTGGGAGGCCTCCTCCGAGCGGATGTACCCCGAGGACGGCGCCCTGAAGGGCGAGATCAA
GCAGAGGCTGAAGCTGAAGGACGGCGGCCACTACGACGCTGAGGTCAAGACCACCTACAAGGCCAAGAAG
CCCGTGCAGCTGCCCGGCGCCTACAACGTCAACATCAAGTTGGACATCACCTCCCACAACGAGGACTACA
CCATCGTGGAACAGTACGAACGCGCCGAGGGCCGCCACTCCACCGGCGGCATGGACGAGCTGTACAAGTA
AGCGGCCGCGACTCTAGATCATAATCAGCCATACCACATTTGTAGAGGTTTTACTTGCTTTAAAAAACCT
CCCACACCTCCCCCTGAACCTGAAACATAAAATGAATGCAATTGTTGTTGTTAACTTGTTTATTGCAGCT
TATAATGGTTACAAATAAAGCAATAGCATCACAAATTTCACAAATAAAGCATTTTTTTCACTGCATTCTA
GTTGTGGTTTGTCCAAACTCATCAATGTATCTTAAGGCGTAAATTGTAAGCGTTAATATTTTGTTAAAAT
TCGCGTTAAATTTTTGTTAAATCAGCTCATTTTTTAACCAATAGGCCGAAATCGGCAAAATCCCTTATAA
ATCAAAAGAATAGACCGAGATAGGGT
[37 nt withheld, positions 4367-4403]
AAAGAACGTGGACTCCAACGTCAAAGG
[49 nt withheld, positions 4431-4479]
T
[91 nt withheld, positions 4481-4571]
G
[124 nt withheld, positions 4573-4696]
CAGGTGGCACTTTTCGGGGAAATGTGCGCGGAACCCCTATTTGTTTATTTTTCTAAATACATTCAAATAT
GTATCCGCTCATGAGACAATAACCCTGATAAATGCTTCAATAATATTGAAAAAGGAAGAGTCCTGAGGCG
GAAAGAACCAGCTGTGGAATGTGTGTCAGTTAGGGTGTGGAAAGTCCCCAGGCTCCCCAGCAGGCAGAAG
TATGCAAAGCATGCATCTCAATTAGTCAGCAACCAGGTGTGGAAAGTCCCCAGGCTCCCCAGCAGGCAGA
AGTATGCAAAGCATGCATCTCAATTAGTCAGCAACCATAGTCCCGCCCCTAACTCCGCCCATCCCGCCCC
TAACTCCGCCCAGTTCCGCCCATTCTCCGCCCCATGGCTGACTAATTTTTTTTATTTATGCAGAGGCCGA
GGCCGCCTCGGCCTCTGAGCTATTCCAGAAGTAGTGAGGAGGCTTTTTTGGAGGCCTAGGCTTTTGCAAA
GATCGATCAAGAGACAGGATGAGGATCGTTTCGCATGATTGAACAAGATGGATTGCACGCAGGTTCTCCG
GCCGCTTGGGTGGAGAGGCTATTCGGCTATGACTGGGCACAACAGACAATCGGCTGCTCTGATGCCGCCG
TGTTCCGGCTGTCAGCGCAGGGGCGCCCGGTTCTTTTTGTCAAGACCGACCTGTCCGGTGCCCTGAATGA
ACTGCAAGACGAGGCAGCGCGGCTATCGTGGCTGGCCACGACGGGCGTTCCTTGCGCAGCTGTGCTCGAC
GTTGTCACTGAAGCGGGAAGGGACTGGCTGCTATTGGGCGAAGTGCCGGGGCAGGATCTCCTGTCATCTC
ACCTTGCTCCTGCCGAGAAAGTATCCATCATGGCTGATGCAATGCGGCGGCTGCATACGCTTGATCCGGC
TACCTGCCCATTCGACCACCAAGCGAAACATCGCATCGAGCGAGCACGTACTCGGATGGAAGCCGGTCTT
GTCGATCAGGATGATCTGGACGAAGAGCATCAGGGGCTCGCGCCAGCCGAACTGTTCGCCAGGCTCAAGG
CGAGCATGCCCGACGGCGAGGATCTCGTCGTGACCCATGGCGATGCCTGCTTGCCGAATATCATGGTGGA
AAATGGCCGCTTTTCTGGATTCATCGACTGTGGCCGGCTGGGTGTGGCGGACCGCTATCAGGACATAGCG
TTGGCTACCCGTGATATTGCTGAAGAGCTTGGCGGCGAATGGGCTGACCGCTTCCTCGTGCTTTACGGTA
TCGCCGCTCCCGATTCGCAGCGCATCGCCTTCTATCGCCTTCTTGACGAGTTCTTCTGAGCGGGACTCTG
GGGTTCGAAATGACCGACCAAGCGACGCCCAACCTGCCATCACGAGATTTCGATTCCACCGCCGCCTTCT
ATGAAAGGTTGGGCTTCGGAATCGTTTTCCGGGACGCCGGCTGGATGATCCTCCAGCGCGGGGATCTCAT
GCTGGAGTTCTTCGCCCACCCTAGGGGGAGGCTAACTGAAACACGGAAGGAGACAATACCGGAAGGAACC
CGCGCTATGACGGCAATAAAAAGACAGAATAAAACGCACGGTGTTGGGTCGTTTGTTCATAAACGCGGGG
TTCGGTCCCAGGGCTGGCACTCTGTCGATACCCCACCGAGACCCCATTGGGGCCAATACGCCCGCGTTTC
TTCCTTTTCCCCACCCCACCCCCCAAGTTCGGGTGAAGGCCCAGGGCTCGCAGCCAACGTCGGGGCGGCA
GGCCCTGCCATAGCCTCAGGTTACTCATATATACTTTAGATTGATTTAAAACTTCATTTTTAATTTAAAA
GGATCTAGGTGAAGATCCTTTTTGATAATCTCATGACCAAAATCCCTTAACGTGAGTTTTCGTTCCACTG
AGCGTCAGACCCCGTAGAAAAGATCAAAGGATCTTCTTGAGATCCTTTTTTTCTGCGCGTAATCTGCTGC
TTGCAAACAAAAAAACCACCGCTACCAGCGGTGGTTTGTTTGCCGGATCAAGAGCTACCAACTCTTTTTC
CGAAGGTAACTGGCTTCAGCAGAGCGCAGATACCAAATACTGTTCTTCTAGTGTAGCCGTAGTTAGGCCA
CCACTTCAAGAACTCTGTAGCACCGCCTACATACCTCGCTCTGCTAATCCTGTTACCAGTGGCTGCTGCC
AGTGGCGATAAGTCGTGTCTTACCGGGTTGGACTCAAGACGATAGTTACCGGATAAGGCGCAGCGGTCGG
GCTGAACGGGGGGTTCGTGCACACAGCCCAGCTTGGAGCGAACGACCTACACCGAACTGAGATACCTACA
GCGTGAGCTATGAGAAAGCGCCACGCTTCCCGAAGGGAGAAAGGCGGACAGGTATCCGGTAAGCGGCAGG
GTCGGAACAGGAGAGCGCACGAGGGAGCTTCCAGGGGGAAACGCCTGGTATCTTTATAGTCCTGTCGGGT
TTCGCCACCTCTGACTTGAGCGTCGATTTTTGTGATGCTCGTCAGGGGGGCGGAGCCTATGGAAAAACGC
CAGCAACGCGGCCTTTTTACGGTTCCTGGCCTTTTGCTGGCCTTTTGCTCACATGTTCTTTCCTGCGTTA
TCCCCTGATTCTGTGGATAACCGTATTACCGCCATGCATTAGTTATTAATAGTAATCAATTACGGGGTCA
TTAGTTCATAGCCCATATATGGAGTTCCG
Features (pLannotate 1.2.2; 17 found; start..end, strand, type, name):
      1..304     +  enhancer       CMV enhancer: human cytomegalovirus immediate early enhancer
    305..508     +  promoter       CMV promoter: human cytomegalovirus (CMV) immediate early promoter
    531..574     +  misc_feature   MCS (fragment): multiple cloning site
    575..2683    +  CDS            HYP1: CSCLC_ARATH - Experimental evidence at transcript level: Swiss-Prot protein existence level 2. Acts as an osmosensitive calcium-permeable cation channel. From Arabidopsis thaliana (Mouse-ear cress).
   2694..3280    +  misc_feature   IRES2: internal ribosome entry site (IRES) of the encephalomyocarditis virus (EMCV)
   3281..3988    +  CDS            mCherry: mCherry is a basic (constitutively fluorescent) red fluorescent protein published in 2004, derived from Discosoma sp.. It is reported to be a very rapidly-maturing monomer with low acid sensitivity.
   4007..4090    +  CDS            large T antigen (fragment): large T antigen from SV40 (simian virus 40)
   4113..4234    +  polyA_signal   SV40 poly(A) signal: SV40 polyadenylation signal
   4268..4696    -  rep_origin     f1 ori (sequence partly withheld): f1 bacteriophage origin of replication; arrow indicates direction of (+) strand synthesis
   4723..4827    +  promoter       AmpR promoter: bla
   4829..5186    +  promoter       SV40 promoter: SV40 enhancer and early promoter
   5221..6015    +  CDS            NeoR/KanR: aminoglycoside phosphotransferase from Tn5; aph(3')-II (or nptII); confers resistance to neomycin, kanamycin, and G418 (Geneticin®)
   6036..6188    +  CDS            ble (fragment): BLE_KLEPN - Experimental evidence at protein level: Swiss-Prot protein existence level 1. Binding protein with a strong affinity to the bleomycin family of antibiotics. Binds to CL990; an antimitotic-antibiotic compound. From Klebsiella pneumoniae.
   6247..6294    +  polyA_signal   HSV TK poly(A) signal: herpes simplex virus thymidine kinase polyadenylation signal (Cole and Stacy, 1985)
   6385..6401    -  polyA_signal   bGH poly(A) signal (fragment): bovine growth hormone polyadenylation signal
   6623..7211    +  rep_origin     ori: high-copy-number ColE1/pMB1/pBR322/pUC origin of replication
   7326..7385    +  enhancer       CMV enhancer (fragment): human cytomegalovirus immediate early enhancer
