[The description below was written by a language model from this plasmid's Addgene catalogue record and pLannotate feature annotations shown in this document.]
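Description:
OSCA2.3 is a mammalian expression plasmid built on the pIRES2-mCherry backbone, carrying the Arabidopsis thaliana gene OSCA2.3 (also annotated as HYP1, AT3G01100), a member of the OSCA/TMEM63 family described in the record as a mechanosensitive, osmosensitive calcium-permeable cation channel. The coding sequence of roughly 2.1 kb was human codon-optimized, synthesized commercially and inserted by Gibson cloning into the multiple cloning site, giving a total plasmid size of 7,385 bp.

Expression is driven by the human cytomegalovirus immediate early enhancer and promoter. Downstream of the channel coding sequence sits the encephalomyocarditis virus IRES2 element followed by mCherry, and the transcript ends at an SV40 polyadenylation signal. Although the catalogue lists mCherry under the tag field, the annotated arrangement is bicistronic. The IRES allows separate translation of the red fluorescent protein from the same mRNA, so the channel itself should be made untagged while mCherry fluorescence marks transfected cells.

Propagation in E. coli relies on a high-copy ColE1/pUC-type origin and kanamycin selection. The NeoR/KanR gene (Tn5 aminoglycoside phosphotransferase) is preceded by both a bacterial bla promoter and the SV40 enhancer/early promoter and is followed by an HSV TK polyadenylation signal, so the same marker can confer G418 resistance in mammalian cells. An f1 origin is also present. Short annotated fragments of SV40 large T antigen, ble and the bGH poly(A) signal appear to be backbone remnants or partial matches rather than functional parts.

The stated purpose is heterologous expression of OSCA2.3 in mammalian cells, in the context of work characterising OSCA/TMEM63 proteins as mechanically activated ion channels.
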