Addgene plasmid #136595: OSCA2.3
Purpose: Expresses the mechanosensitive channel OSCA2.3 in mammalian cells
Depositing lab: Ardem Patapoutian. Depositing organization: Scripps California (The Scripps Research Institute). Publication: OSCA/TMEM63 are an Evolutionarily Conserved Family of Mechanically Activated Ion Channels. Murthy SE, Dubin AE, Whitwam T, Jojoa-Cruz S, Cahalan SM, Mousavi SAR, Ward AB, Patapoutian A. Elife. 2018 Nov 1;7. pii: 41844. doi: 10.7554/eLife.41844. PubMed 30382938.
Backbone
  Vector backbone: pIRES2-mCherry
  Backbone size w/o insert (bp): 5274
  Total vector size (bp): 7385
  Vector type: Mammalian Expression
Growth in bacteria
  Bacterial resistance: Kanamycin, 50 μg/mL
  Growth temperature: 37°C
  Growth strain: DH5alpha
  Copy number: High Copy
Gene/Insert
  Gene/Insert name: OSCA2.3
  Species: A. thaliana (mustard weed)
  Insert size (bp): 2112
  GenBank ID: NM_110975.5
  Entrez Gene: HYP1 (a.k.a. AT3G01100, ARABIDOPSIS THALIANA HYPOTHETICAL PROTEIN 1, AT3G01110, ATHYP1, T4P13.21, T4P13_21, hypothetical protein 1)
  Promoter: CMV
  Tag / fusion protein: pIRES2-mCherry (C terminal on backbone)
  Cloning method: Gibson Cloning
  Sequencing primers: 5′ CMV Forward; 3′ IRES Reverse
Resource information
  A portion of this plasmid was derived from a plasmid made by: Sequence was downloaded from TAIR [The arabidopsis information resource] and human codon-optimized and synthesized by Genewiz.
Terms and licenses: Academic/Nonprofit Terms; Industry Terms: Not Available to Industry
How to cite: OSCA2.3 was a gift from Ardem Patapoutian (Addgene plasmid # 136595 ; http://n2t.net/addgene:136595 ; RRID:Addgene_136595)
